>Addgene plasmid #55522 | mTurquoise-ALK1-N-13 | addgene full sequence | sequence record 194986 | Addgene NGS Result
CGTTACATAACTTACGGTAAATGGCCCGCCTGGCTGACCGCCCAACGACCCCCGCCCATTGACGTCAATA
ATGACGTATGTTCCCATAGTAACGCCAATAGGGACTTTCCATTGACGTCAATGGGTGGAGTATTTACGGT
AAACTGCCCACTTGGCAGTACATCAAGTGTATCATATGCCAAGTACGCCCCCTATTGACGTCAATGACGG
TAAATGGCCCGCCTGGCATTATGCCCAGTACATGACCTTATGGGACTTTCCTACTTGGCAGTACATCTAC
GTATTAGTCATCGCTATTACCATGGTGATGCGGTTTTGGCAGTACATCAATGGGCGTGGATAGCGGTTTG
ACTCACGGGGATTTCCAAGTCTCCACCCCATTGACGTCAATGGGAGTTTGTTTTGGCACCAAAATCAACG
GGACTTTCCAAAATGTCGTAACAACTCCGCCCCATTGACGCAAATGGGCGGTAGGCGTGTACGGTGGGAG
GTCTATATAAGCAGAGCTGGTTTAGTGAACCGTCAGATCCGCTAGCGCTACCGGACTCAGATCTCGAGCT
CAAGCTTCGAATTCACCGCCATGACCTTGGGCTCCCCCAGGAAAGGCCTTCTGATGCTGCTGATGGCCTT
GGTGACCCAGGGAGACCCTGTGAAGCCGTCTCGGGGCCCGCTGGTGACCTGCACGTGTGAGAGCCCACAT
TGCAAGGGGCCTACCTGCCGGGGGGCCTGGTGCACAGTAGTGCTGGTGCGGGAGGAGGGGAGGCACCCCC
AGGAACATCGGGGCTGCGGGAACTTGCACAGGGAGCTCTGCAGGGGGCGCCCCACCGAGTTCGTCAACCA
CTACTGCTGCGACAGCCACCTCTGCAACCACAACGTGTCCCTGGTGCTGGAGGCCACCCAACCTCCTTCG
GAGCAGCCGGGAACAGATGGCCAGCTGGCCCTGATCCTGGGCCCCGTGCTGGCCTTGCTGGCCCTGGTGG
CCCTGGGTGTCCTGGGCCTGTGGCATGTCCGACGGAGGCAGGAGAAGCAGCGTGGCCTGCACAGCGAGCT
GGGAGAGTCCAGTCTCATCCTGAAAGCATCTGAGCAGGGCGACAGCATGTTGGGGGACCTCCTGGACAGT
GACTGCACCACAGGGAGTGGCTCAGGGCTCCCCTTCCTGGTGCAGAGGACAGTGGCACGGCAGGTTGCCT
TGGTGGAGTGTGTGGGAAAAGGCCGCTATGGCGAAGTGTGGCGGGGCTTGTGGCACGGTGAGAGTGTGGC
CGTCAAGATCTTCTCCTCGAGGGATGAACAGTCCTGGTTCCGGGAGACTGAGATCTATAACACAGTGTTG
CTCAGACACGACAACATCCTAGGCTTCATCGCCTCAGACATGACCTCCCGCAACTCGAGCACGCAGCTGT
GGCTCATCACGCACTACCACGAGCACGGCTCCCTCTACGACTTTCTGCAGAGACAGACGCTGGAGCCCCA
TCTGGCTCTGAGGCTAGCTGTGTCCGCGGCATGCGGCCTGGCGCACCTGCACGTGGAGATCTTCGGTACA
CAGGGCAAACCAGCCATTGCCCACCGCGACTTCAAGAGCCGCAATGTGCTGGTCAAGAGCAACCTGCAGT
GTTGCATCGCCGACCTGGGCCTGGCTGTGATGCACTCACAGGGCAGCGATTACCTGGACATCGGCAACAA
CCCGAGAGTGGGCACCAAGCGGTACATGGCACCCGAGGTGCTGGACGAGCAGATCCGCACGGACTGCTTT
GAGTCCTACAAGTGGACTGACATCTGGGCCTTTGGCCTGGTGCTGTGGGAGATTGCCCGCCGGACCATCG
TGAATGGCATCGTGGAGGACTATAGACCACCCTTCTATGATGTGGTGCCCAATGACCCCAGCTTTGAGGA
CATGAAGAAGGTGGTGTGTGTGGATCAGCAGACCCCCACCATCCCTAACCGGCTGGCTGCAGACCCGGTC
CTCTCAGGCCTAGCTCAGATGATGCGGGAGTGCTGGTACCCAAACCCCTCTGCCCGACTCACCGCGCTGC
GGATCAAGAAGACACTACAAAAAATTAGCAACAGTCCAGAGAAGCCTAAAGGGATTCAAGGCAGCGCAGG
CGGAAGCGGGGATCCACCGGTCGCCACCATGGTGAGCAAGGGCGAGGAGCTGTTCACCGGGGTGGTGCCC
ATCCTGGTCGAGCTGGACGGCGACGTAAACGGCCACAAGTTCAGCGTGTCCGGCGAGGGCGAGGGCGATG
CCACCTACGGCAAGCTGACCCTGAAGTTCATCTGCACCACCGGCAAGCTGCCCGTGCCCTGGCCCACCCT
CGTGACCACCCTGTCCTGGGGCGTGCAGTGCTTCGCCCGCTACCCCGACCACATGAAGCAGCACGACTTC
TTCAAGTCCGCCATGCCCGAAGGCTACGTCCAGGAGCGCACCATCTTCTTCAAGGACGACGGCAACTACA
AGACCCGCGCCGAGGTGAAGTTCGAGGGCGACACCCTGGTGAACCGCATCGAGCTGAAGGGCATCGACTT
CAAGGAGGACGGCAACATCCTGGGGCACAAGCTGGAGTACAACTACATCAGCGACAACGTCTATATCACC
GCCGACAAGCAGAAGAACGGCATCAAGGCCAACTTCAAGATCCGCCACAACATCGAGGACGGCGGCGTGC
AGCTCGCCGACCACTACCAGCAGAACACCCCCATCGGCGACGGCCCCGTGCTGCTGCCCGACAACCACTA
CCTGAGCACCCAGTCCAAGCTGAGCAAAGACCCCAACGAGAAGCGCGATCACATGGTCCTGCTGGAGTTC
GTGACCGCCGCCGGGATCACTCTCGGCATGGACGAGCTGTACAAGTAAAGCGGCCGCGACTCTAGATCAT
AATCAGCCATACCACATTTGTAGAGGTTTTACTTGCTTTAAAAAACCTCCCACACCTCCCCCTGAACCTG
AAACATAAAATGAATGCAATTGTTGTTGTTAACTTGTTTATTGCAGCTTATAATGGTTACAAATAAAGCA
ATAGCATCACAAATTTCACAAATAAAGCATTTTTTTCACTGCATTCTAGTTGTGGTTTGTCCAAACTCAT
CAATGTATCTTAAGGCGTAAATTGTAAGCGTTAATATTTTGTTAAAATTCGCGTTAAATTTTTGTTAAAT
CAGCTCATTTTTTAACCAATAGGCCGAAATCGGCAAAATCCCTTATAAATCAAAAGAATAGACCGAGATA
GGGT
[37 nt withheld, positions 3225-3261]
AAAGAACGTGGACTCCAACGTCAAAGG
[49 nt withheld, positions 3289-3337]
T
[91 nt withheld, positions 3339-3429]
G
[124 nt withheld, positions 3431-3554]
CAGGTGGCACTTTTCGGGGAAATGTGCGCGGAACCCCTATTTGTTTATTTTTCTAAATACATTCAAATAT
GTATCCGCTCATGAGACAATAACCCTGATAAATGCTTCAATAATATTGAAAAAGGAAGAGTCCTGAGGCG
GAAAGAACCAGCTGTGGAATGTGTGTCAGTTAGGGTGTGGAAAGTCCCCAGGCTCCCCAGCAGGCAGAAG
TATGCAAAGCATGCATCTCAATTAGTCAGCAACCAGGTGTGGAAAGTCCCCAGGCTCCCCAGCAGGCAGA
AGTATGCAAAGCATGCATCTCAATTAGTCAGCAACCATAGTCCCGCCCCTAACTCCGCCCATCCCGCCCC
TAACTCCGCCCAGTTCCGCCCATTCTCCGCCCCATGGCTGACTAATTTTTTTTATTTATGCAGAGGCCGA
GGCCGCCTCGGCCTCTGAGCTATTCCAGAAGTAGTGAGGAGGCTTTTTTGGAGGCCTAGGCTTTTGCAAA
GATCGATCAAGAGACAGGATGAGGATCGTTTCGCATGATTGAACAAGATGGATTGCACGCAGGTTCTCCG
GCCGCTTGGGTGGAGAGGCTATTCGGCTATGACTGGGCACAACAGACAATCGGCTGCTCTGATGCCGCCG
TGTTCCGGCTGTCAGCGCAGGGGCGCCCGGTTCTTTTTGTCAAGACCGACCTGTCCGGTGCCCTGAATGA
ACTGCAAGACGAGGCAGCGCGGCTATCGTGGCTGGCCACGACGGGCGTTCCTTGCGCAGCTGTGCTCGAC
GTTGTCACTGAAGCGGGAAGGGACTGGCTGCTATTGGGCGAAGTGCCGGGGCAGGATCTCCTGTCATCTC
ACCTTGCTCCTGCCGAGAAAGTATCCATCATGGCTGATGCAATGCGGCGGCTGCATACGCTTGATCCGGC
TACCTGCCCATTCGACCACCAAGCGAAACATCGCATCGAGCGAGCACGTACTCGGATGGAAGCCGGTCTT
GTCGATCAGGATGATCTGGACGAAGAGCATCAGGGGCTCGCGCCAGCCGAACTGTTCGCCAGGCTCAAGG
CGAGCATGCCCGACGGCGAGGATCTCGTCGTGACCCATGGCGATGCCTGCTTGCCGAATATCATGGTGGA
AAATGGCCGCTTTTCTGGATTCATCGACTGTGGCCGGCTGGGTGTGGCGGACCGCTATCAGGACATAGCG
TTGGCTACCCGTGATATTGCTGAAGAGCTTGGCGGCGAATGGGCTGACCGCTTCCTCGTGCTTTACGGTA
TCGCCGCTCCCGATTCGCAGCGCATCGCCTTCTATCGCCTTCTTGACGAGTTCTTCTGAGCGGGACTCTG
GGGTTCGAAATGACCGACCAAGCGACGCCCAACCTGCCATCACGAGATTTCGATTCCACCGCCGCCTTCT
ATGAAAGGTTGGGCTTCGGAATCGTTTTCCGGGACGCCGGCTGGATGATCCTCCAGCGCGGGGATCTCAT
GCTGGAGTTCTTCGCCCACCCTAGGGGGAGGCTAACTGAAACACGGAAGGAGACAATACCGGAAGGAACC
CGCGCTATGACGGCAATAAAAAGACAGAATAAAACGCACGGTGTTGGGTCGTTTGTTCATAAACGCGGGG
TTCGGTCCCAGGGCTGGCACTCTGTCGATACCCCACCGAGACCCCATTGGGGCCAATACGCCCGCGTTTC
TTCCTTTTCCCCACCCCACCCCCCAAGTTCGGGTGAAGGCCCAGGGCTCGCAGCCAACGTCGGGGCGGCA
GGCCCTGCCATAGCCTCAGGTTACTCATATATACTTTAGATTGATTTAAAACTTCATTTTTAATTTAAAA
GGATCTAGGTGAAGATCCTTTTTGATAATCTCATGACCAAAATCCCTTAACGTGAGTTTTCGTTCCACTG
AGCGTCAGACCCCGTAGAAAAGATCAAAGGATCTTCTTGAGATCCTTTTTTTCTGCGCGTAATCTGCTGC
TTGCAAACAAAAAAACCACCGCTACCAGCGGTGGTTTGTTTGCCGGATCAAGAGCTACCAACTCTTTTTC
CGAAGGTAACTGGCTTCAGCAGAGCGCAGATACCAAATACTGTTCTTCTAGTGTAGCCGTAGTTAGGCCA
CCACTTCAAGAACTCTGTAGCACCGCCTACATACCTCGCTCTGCTAATCCTGTTACCAGTGGCTGCTGCC
AGTGGCGATAAGTCGTGTCTTACCGGGTTGGACTCAAGACGATAGTTACCGGATAAGGCGCAGCGGTCGG
GCTGAACGGGGGGTTCGTGCACACAGCCCAGCTTGGAGCGAACGACCTACACCGAACTGAGATACCTACA
GCGTGAGCTATGAGAAAGCGCCACGCTTCCCGAAGGGAGAAAGGCGGACAGGTATCCGGTAAGCGGCAGG
GTCGGAACAGGAGAGCGCACGAGGGAGCTTCCAGGGGGAAACGCCTGGTATCTTTATAGTCCTGTCGGGT
TTCGCCACCTCTGACTTGAGCGTCGATTTTTGTGATGCTCGTCAGGGGGGCGGAGCCTATGGAAAAACGC
CAGCAACGCGGCCTTTTTACGGTTCCTGGCCTTTTGCTGGCCTTTTGCTCACATGTTCTTTCCTGCGTTA
TCCCCTGATTCTGTGGATAACCGTATTACCGCCATGCATTAGTTATTAATAGTAATCAATTACGGGGTCA
TTAGTTCATAGCCCATATATGGAGTTCCG
Features (pLannotate 1.2.2; 16 found; start..end, strand, type, name):
      1..304     +  enhancer       CMV enhancer: human cytomegalovirus immediate early enhancer
    305..508     +  promoter       CMV promoter: human cytomegalovirus (CMV) immediate early promoter
    531..574     +  misc_feature   MCS (fragment): multiple cloning site
    581..2089    +  CDS            ACVRL1: ACVL1_HUMAN - Also known as ACVRLK1, ALK1. Experimental evidence at protein level: Swiss-Prot protein existence level 1. Type I receptor for TGF-beta family ligands BMP9/GDF2 and BMP10 and important regulator of normal blood vessel development. On ligand binding, forms a receptor complex consisting of two type II and two type I transmembrane serine/threonine kinases. Type II receptors phosphorylate and activate type I receptors which autophosphorylate, then bind and activate SMAD transcriptional regulators. May bind activin as well. From Homo sapiens (Human).
   2129..2848    +  CDS            mTurquoise: enhanced monomeric variant of CFP (Goedhart et al., 2010) mammalian codon-optimized
   2865..2948    +  CDS            large T antigen (fragment): large T antigen from SV40 (simian virus 40)
   2971..3092    +  polyA_signal   SV40 poly(A) signal: SV40 polyadenylation signal
   3126..3554    -  rep_origin     f1 ori (sequence partly withheld): f1 bacteriophage origin of replication; arrow indicates direction of (+) strand synthesis
   3581..3685    +  promoter       AmpR promoter: bla
   3687..4044    +  promoter       SV40 promoter: SV40 enhancer and early promoter
   4079..4873    +  CDS            NeoR/KanR: aminoglycoside phosphotransferase from Tn5; aph(3')-II (or nptII); confers resistance to neomycin, kanamycin, and G418 (Geneticin®)
   4894..5046    +  CDS            ble (fragment): BLE_KLEPN - Experimental evidence at protein level: Swiss-Prot protein existence level 1. Binding protein with a strong affinity to the bleomycin family of antibiotics. Binds to CL990; an antimitotic-antibiotic compound. From Klebsiella pneumoniae.
   5105..5152    +  polyA_signal   HSV TK poly(A) signal: herpes simplex virus thymidine kinase polyadenylation signal (Cole and Stacy, 1985)
   5243..5259    -  polyA_signal   bGH poly(A) signal (fragment): bovine growth hormone polyadenylation signal
   5481..6069    +  rep_origin     ori: high-copy-number ColE1/pMB1/pBR322/pUC origin of replication
   6184..6243    +  enhancer       CMV enhancer (fragment): human cytomegalovirus immediate early enhancer
