[The description below was written by a language model from this plasmid's Addgene catalogue record and pLannotate feature annotations shown in this document.]
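Description:
mTurquoise-ALK1-N-13 is a mammalian expression plasmid built on the mTurquoise-N1 backbone, an N1-style fluorescent protein fusion vector. It expresses human ALK1 (ACVRL1, activin receptor-like kinase 1) fused at its C terminus to the cyan fluorescent protein mTurquoise. The sequenced record is 6,243 nt. It is maintained in E. coli through a high-copy ColE1/pUC-type origin and also carries an f1 phage origin. A single NeoR/KanR (Tn5 aminoglycoside phosphotransferase) gene provides both selections. A bacterial bla-type promoter drives it for kanamycin resistance in bacteria, and the SV40 enhancer/early promoter drives it for G418 selection in mammalian cells, with the HSV TK polyadenylation signal terminating the cassette. The short annotated fragments of ble, bGH poly(A) and SV40 large T antigen appear to be partial annotation matches rather than functional units.

The expression cassette consists of the CMV immediate early enhancer and promoter, a remnant of the multiple cloning site, the ACVRL1 coding sequence, a short linker region, the mammalian codon-optimized mTurquoise coding sequence and the SV40 polyadenylation signal. The "13" in the name probably refers to the linker length, but the record does not define it. ALK1 is a transmembrane type I serine/threonine kinase receptor for the TGF-beta family ligands BMP9 and BMP10 and is important in blood vessel development. Placing the fluorophore at the C terminus leaves the N-terminal end of the receptor unmodified. The stated purpose is as a membrane receptor localization marker for fluorescence imaging, with excitation at 434 nm and emission at 474 nm. Repository sequencing found a V501G substitution in the ALK1 translation relative to the reference protein, which users should take into account if receptor function matters.
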