Addgene plasmid #55522: mTurquoise-ALK1-N-13
Purpose: Localization: Membrane Receptor, Excitation: 434, Emission: 474
Depositing lab: Michael Davidson. Depositing organization: Florida State University, Tallahassee.
Backbone
  Vector backbone: mTurquoise-N1
  Backbone size w/o insert (bp): 4750
  Vector type: Mammalian Expression
  Selectable markers: Neomycin (select with G418)
Growth in bacteria
  Bacterial resistance: Kanamycin, 50 μg/mL
  Growth temperature: 37°C
  Growth strain: DH5alpha
  Copy number: High Copy
Gene/Insert
  Gene/Insert name: ALK1 (alt name: NM_001077401)
  Species: H. sapiens (human)
  Entrez Gene: ACVRL1 (a.k.a. ACVRLK1, ALK-1, ALK1, HHT, HHT2, ORW2, SKR3, TSR-I)
  Promoter: CMV
  Tag / fusion protein: mTurquoise (C terminal on backbone)
  Cloning method: Unknown
  Sequencing primers: 5′ CMV-F; 3′ SV40pA-R
Terms and licenses: Academic/Nonprofit Terms; Industry Terms
Depositor comments: . Excitation = 434; Emission = 474 Addgene NGS results found V501G in the ALK1 translation compared to NP_001070869.1
How to cite: mTurquoise-ALK1-N-13 was a gift from Michael Davidson (Addgene plasmid # 55522 ; http://n2t.net/addgene:55522 ; RRID:Addgene_55522)
