>Addgene plasmid #55522 | mTurquoise-ALK1-N-13 | depositor partial sequence | sequence record 85930 | insert sequence
CGTCAGATCCGCTAGCGCTACCGGACTCAGATCTCGAGCTCAAGCTTCGAATTCACCGCCATGACCTTGG
GCTCCCCCAGGAAAGGCCTTCTGATGCTGCTGATGGCCTTGGTGACCCAGGGAGACCCTGTGAAGCCGTC
TCGGGGCCCGCTGGTGACCTGCACGTGTGAGAGCCCACATTGCAAGGGGCCTACCTGCCGGGGGGCCTGG
TGCACAGTAGTGCTGGTGCGGGAGGAGGGGAGGCACCCCCAGGAACATCGGGGCTGCGGGAACTTGCACA
GGGAGCTCTGCAGGGGGCGCCCCACCGAGTTCGTCAACCACTACTGCTGCGACAGCCACCTCTGCAACCA
CAACGTGTCCCTGGTGCTGGAGGCCACCCAACCTCCTTCGGAGCAGCCGGGAACAGATGGCCAGCTGGCC
CTGATCCTGGGCCCCGTGCTGGCCTTGCTGGCCCTGGTGGCCCTGGGTGTCCTGGGCCTGTGGCATGTCC
GACGGAGGCAGGAGAAGCAGCGTGGCCTGCACAGCGAGCTGGGAGAGTCCAGTCTCATCCTGAAAGCATC
TGAGCAGGGCGACAGCATGTTGGGGGACCTCCTGGACAGTGACTGCACCACAGGGAGTGGCTCAGGGCTC
CCCTTCCTGGTGCAGAGGACAGTGGCACGGCAGGTTGCCTTGGTGGAGTGTGTGGGAAAAGGCCGCTATG
GCGAAGTGTGGCGGGGCTTGTGGCACGGTGAGAGTGTGGCCGTCAAGATCTTCTCCTCGAGGGATGAACA
GTCCTGGTTCCGGGAGACTGAGATCTATAACACAGTGTTGCTCAGACACGACAACATCCTAGGCTTCATC
GCCTCAGACATGACCTCCCGCAACTCGAGCACGCAGCTGTGGCTCATCACGCACTACCACGAGCACGGCT
CCCTCTACGACTTTCTGCAGAGACAGACGCTGGAGCCCCATCTGGCTCTGAGGCTAGCTGTGTCCGCGGC
ATGCGGCCTGGCGCACCTGCACGTGGAGATCTTCGGTACACAGGGCAAACCAGCCATTGCCCACCGCGAC
TTCAAGAGCCGCAATGTGCTGGTCAAGAGCAACCTGCAGTGTTGCATCGCCGACCTGGGCCTGGCTGTGA
TGCACTCACAGGGCAGCGATTACCTGGACATCGGCAACAACCCGAGAGTGGGCACCAAGCGGTACATGGC
ACCCGAGGTGCTGGACGAGCAGATCCGCACGGACTGCTTTGAGTCCTACAAGTGGACTGACATCTGGGCC
TTTGGCCTGGTGCTGTGGGAGATTGCCCGCCGGACCATCGTGAATGGCATCGTGGAGGACTATAGACCAC
CCTTCTATGATGTGGTGCCCAATGACCCCAGCTTTGAGGACATGAAGAAGGTGGTGTGTGTGGATCAGCA
GACCCCCACCATCCCTAACCGGCTGGCTGCAGACCCGGTCCTCTCAGGCCTAGCTCAGATGATGCGGGAG
TGCTGGTACCCAAACCCCTCTGCCCGACTCACCGCGCTGCGGATCAAGAAGACACTACAAAAAATTAGCA
ACAGTCCAGAGAAGCCTAAAGTGATTCAAGGCAGCGCAGGCGGAAGCGGGGATCCACCGGTCGCCACCAT
GGTGAGCAAGGGCGAGGAGCTGTTCACCGGGGTGGTGCCCATCCTGGTCGAGCTGGACGGCGACGTAAAC
GGCCACAAGTTCAGCGTGTCCGGCGAGGGCGAGGGCGATGCCACCTACGGCAAGCTGACCCTGAAGTTCA
TCTGCACCACCGGCAAGCTGCCCGTGCCCTGGCCCACCCTCGTGACCACCCTGTCCTGGGGCGTGCAGTG
CTTCGCCCGCTACCCCGACCACATGAAGCAGCACGACTTCTTCAAGTCCGCCATGCCCGAAGGCTACGTC
CAGGAGCGCACCATCTTCTTCAAGGACGACGGCAACTACAAGACCCGCGCCGAGGTGAAGTTCGAGGGCG
ACACCCTGGTGAACCGCATCGAGCTGAAGGGCATCGACTTCAAGGAGGACGGCAACATCCTGGGGCACAA
GCTGGAGTACAACTACATCAGCGACAACGTCTATATCACCGCCGACAAGCAGAAGAACGGCATCAAGGCC
AACTTCAAGATCCGCCACAACATCGAGGACGGCGGCGTGCAGCTCGCCGACCACTACCAGCAGAACACCC
CCATCGGCGACGGCCCCGTGCTGCTGCCCGACAACCACTACCTGAGCACCCAGTCCAAGCTGAGCAAAGA
CCCCAACGAGAAGCGCGATCACATGGTCCTGCTGGAGTTCGTGACCGCCGCCGGGATCACTCTCGGCATG
GACGAGCTGTACAAGTAAAGCGGCCGCGACTCTAGATCATAATCAGCCATACCACA
